Addgene plasmid #188802: Avs4_Chimera
Purpose: Chimeric Avs4 with transmembrane effector
Depositing lab: Feng Zhang. Depositing organization: Broad Institute. Publication: Prokaryotic innate immunity through pattern recognition of conserved viral proteins. Gao LA, Wilkinson ME, Strecker J, Makarova KS, Macrae RK, Koonin EV, Zhang F. Science. 2022 Aug 12;377(6607):eabm4096. doi: 10.1126/science.abm4096. Epub 2022 Aug 12. PubMed 35951700.
Backbone
  Vector backbone: pACYC184
  Backbone size w/o insert (bp): 2334
  Total vector size (bp): 7145
  Vector type: Bacterial Expression
Growth in bacteria
  Bacterial resistance: Chloramphenicol, 25 μg/mL
  Growth temperature: 37°C
  Growth strain: DH5alpha
  Copy number: Low Copy
Gene/Insert
  Gene/Insert name: Avs4 chimera
  Species: Escherichia coli NCTC11132 / Sulfurospirillum sp.
  Insert size (bp): 4811
  Promoter: EcAvs4 native promoter
  Cloning method: Gibson Cloning
  Sequencing primers: 5′ N/A
Terms and licenses: Academic/Nonprofit Terms; Industry Terms: Not Available to Industry
How to cite: Avs4_Chimera was a gift from Feng Zhang (Addgene plasmid # 188802 ; http://n2t.net/addgene:188802 ; RRID:Addgene_188802)
