[The description below was written by a language model from this plasmid's Addgene catalogue record and pLannotate feature annotations shown in this document.]
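Description:
Avs4_Chimera is a 7,145 bp bacterial expression plasmid built on the pACYC184 backbone. It replicates from the p15A origin, which keeps it at low copy and makes it compatible with a second plasmid carrying a ColE1-type origin. Selection is by chloramphenicol resistance, provided by the cat gene under its own promoter. The feature table also picks up typical pACYC184 remnants: a short fragment of the tetracycline resistance gene (no longer functional as a marker), a CAP binding site, a partial IS1 element and a short match to the RSF origin. None of these is likely to contribute to the design.

The payload is a roughly 4.8 kb insert, assembled by Gibson cloning, that encodes a chimeric Avs4 protein. It combines sequence from Escherichia coli NCTC11132 and a Sulfurospirillum species, and the stated purpose is to give Avs4 a transmembrane effector. The record does not say which portion comes from which organism, although the use of the EcAvs4 native promoter shows that the E. coli locus supplies the regulatory context. Expression is therefore at native-like levels rather than induced. The automated annotation does not label the insert itself, which occupies the large unannotated span between the backbone remnants and a T7 terminator that lies downstream of it.

Avs proteins are prokaryotic antiviral defence proteins that act as pattern-recognition sensors of conserved phage proteins and trigger an attached effector domain. A domain-swapped construct of this kind suits experiments in E. coli that ask whether sensing and effector modules are interchangeable, for example by measuring phage defence or toxicity on co-expression with a phage target from a compatible plasmid.
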