Features (pLannotate 1.2.2; 8 found; start..end, strand, type, name):
     76..140     -  CDS            TcR (fragment): tetracycline efflux protein; tet; confers resistance to tetracycline
    155..176     -  protein_bind   CAP binding site: CAP binding activates transcription in the presence of cAMP. E. coli catabolite activator protein
   5009..5056    +  terminator     T7 terminator: transcription terminator for bacteriophage T7 RNA polymerase
   5279..5935    -  CDS            cat: CAT_ECOLX - Experimental evidence at protein level: Swiss-Prot protein existence level 1. This enzyme is an effector of chloramphenicol resistance in bacteria. From Escherichia coli. This protein is used as a marker in many commonly used cloning vectors, such as pACYC184.
   5936..6038    -  promoter       cat promoter: promoter of the E. coli cat gene encoding chloramphenicol acetyltransferase
   6159..6302    +  mobile_element IS1 (fragment): prokaryotic transposable element IS1
   6421..6476    -  rep_origin     RSF ori (fragment): Plasmids containing the RSF 1030 origin of replication can be propagated in E. coli cells that contain additional plasmids with compatible origins.
   6564..7109    -  rep_origin     p15A ori: Plasmids containing the medium-copy-number p15A origin of replication can be propagated in E. coli cells that contain a second plasmid with the ColE1 origin.
>Addgene plasmid #188802 | Avs4_Chimera | addgene full sequence | sequence record 372427 | Addgene NGS Result
ATTTCAGTGCAATTTATCTCTTCAAATGTAGCACCTGAAGTCAGCCCCATACGATATAAGTTGTAATTCT
CATGTTAGTCATGCCCCGCGCCCACCGGAAGGAGCTGACTGGGTTGAAGGCTCTCAAGGGCATCGGTCGA
GATCCCGGTGCCTAATGAGTGAGCTAACTTACATTAATTGCGTTGCGCAGCGCAGCTGACAAAGATTGAC
CGTGAGCGCTCTGATGGAGAAAGACGATAGTTGCTGAGTACGATATCGAGGGTACATTTCTCTGTGTAGG
GGTAGTTATTTACAAAAAAATAGGAGAATAATTAAATGAATGAATTTATAAAATTCCTAAAGAACCAATA
TAAGAACTTTTTCACCAAAATCGACGACACCTTTGATAAGTTCCAGAATACCGCAATTGGCAAATTCGTG
ATCGAGAAGCTGATCTTACGTGCGAAAAGCTTCTACAGCATCTTGTCCACCTTCGGCCTCATCCTGGTTG
CGCAAATTTCTGCTTACAACAACATTATGCAGTGGTCCAACAAGGTGGATGAACAGCTGAATAACAGCGA
TGGTTGGGCGTATGCCGGTTGGTTTATCGTAAGCTTTATTGTGCCGTCTGGTAATATGGCAGTTATTGTT
GCGCTGGCTCTGATCTTGATCGTCGCGAGCATTATTCGTGACAAAGAGCTGTCGCAAAGCAACACGATTG
AGCGCTTCATCCACTCCCTGGAAGAAAAGACTAAAAATATTCTGTATGAAATTCAAACCAATATAGAGTT
CAAAGACAGAAGTATTGAAATTGACAGACGACATTGCATAGAACTTCTACATGAGAATCTAGTTCAGAAA
AAAATTGTCATCGTCAGCGGAGAAGGTGGGGTTGGAAAAACAGCAGTTATCAAAAAAATTTATGAAGCAG
AAAAACAATACACTCCTTTCTATGTCTTTAAGGCTAGCGAGTTTAAAAAGGACAGCATTAATGAGTTATT
CGGTGCGCATGGCTTAGACGATTTCTCTAATGCTCATCAAGACGAATTACGTAAAGTCATAGTCGTAGAT
TCTGCTGAAAAGCTTTTAGAACTGACCAATATCGATCCTTTTAAAGAATTCCTGACTGTTTTAATAAAGG
ATAAATGGCAGGTTGTTTTCACAACCCGTAACAATTACTTGGCAGATCTGAACTATGCTTTCATAGATAT
TTATAAGATAACTCCTGGAAACTTAGTAATAAAGAACCTTGAACGCGGCGAGCTAATAGAGTTATCTGAT
AACAATGGATTTAGCCTTCCTCAAGATGTTCGATTATTAGAACTAATCAAAAATCCATTTTATCTAAGTG
AATATTTGAGGTTCTATACCGGTGAAAGCATCGATTATGTGAGCTTCAAAGAAAAGCTATGGAATAAGAT
TATCGTCAAAAATAAACCTTCTCGGGAGCAGTGTTTCTTAGCGACTGCTTTTCAGCGGGCTAGTGAGGGC
CAATTTTTTGTCTCCCCGGCATGTGATACTGGAATTTTAGATGAGTTAGTTAAAGACGGAATTGTCGGCT
ATGAAGCTGCTGGTTACTTCATTACACATGATATATACGAGGAATGGGCATTAGAAAAGAAAATTTCTGT
CGATTATATCCGTAAAGCGAACAATAACGAGTTCTTCGAAAAAATAGGAGAATCACTTCCTGTTCGCCGT
AGTTTTCGGAATTGGATATCTGAACGATTGCTTTTAGATGACCAGTCCATAAAGCCTTTTATCGCAGAAA
TAGTCTGTGGAGAAGGAATATCAAATTTTTGGAAAGACGAGTTATGGGTAGCTGTCCTTCTTTCCGACAA
TTCAAGCATATTTTTTAATTACTTTAAAAGATATTTACTTAGTAGTGACCAGAATCTATTAAAAAGACTT
ACTTTCTTATTGAGGCTTGCTTGCAAGGACGTTGATTACGATCTGCTTAAACAGTTAGGTGTAAGTAATT
CAGATCTGCTTTCCATTAAATATGTTCTTACTAAGCCTAAGGGAACTGGTTGGCAGAGTGTGATCCAATT
TATCTATGAAAATTTAGATGAAATAGGGATCAGAAATATTAATTTTATACTTCCTGTGATTCAGGAGTGG
AATCAAAGAAACAAAGTGGGTGAAACGACTCGATTATCTAGTTTGATAGCTCTAAAATATTATCAATGGA
CTATAGATGAGGATGTCTATTTATCCGGAAGGGATAATGAGAAAAATATTCTGCATACGATTCTTCATGG
GGCGGCCATGATTAAACCTGAAATGGAAGAGGTTTTAGTTAAGGTTCTTAAAAATAGGTGGAAAGAGCAT
GGTACCCCATATTTCGACCTTATGACCTTAATCCTTACTGACTTAGATTCATATCCGGTTTGGGCATCTC
TCCCGGAATATGTTCTACAATTGGCAGATCTGTTCTGGTATCGGCCACTTAAAGAAACAGGCGAACGTTA
TCACAGTATGGATATTGAAGATGAGTTCGGTCTATTTAGGTCTCATCACGACTATTATCCAGAAAGTCCA
TATCAGACTCCTATATATTGGTTACTACAATCACAGTTCAAAAAAACAATAGACTTTATTCTTGATTTTA
CGAACAAGACAACGATATGTTTTGCCCACTCCCATTTTGCTAAAAACGAAATTGAAGAAGTAGATGTCTT
TATTGAAGAAGGAAAGTTTATAAAGCAATATATATGCAATCGTCTGTGGTGCTCATACCGAGGAACACAG
GTCTCTACCTACTTACTTTCATCAATTCATATGGCATTGGAAAAGTTTTTTCTTGAGAATTTTAAAAATG
CAGACTCGAAAGTGTTGGAAAGTTGGCTTCTTTTCTTGTTAAGAAATACCAAGTCAGCTTCTATTTCTGC
AGTAGTTACGAGTATTGTACTTGCATTCCCTGAGAAGACATTCAATGTAGCTAAAGTACTATTCCAAACA
AAGGACTTCTTCCGTTTTGATATGAATCGAATGGTTCTAGACAGAACACATAAAAGTTCATTAATCTCCC
TCAGGGATGGCTTTGGCGGTACAGATTACAGAAACTCTTTGCACGAAGAAGATAGAATTAAAGCTTGCGA
TGATGTGCATAGAAATACTTATCTTGAAAATCTTGCCTTGCATTATCAAATTTTCAGGAGTGAAAATGTA
ACGGAGAAAGATGCCATTGAAAGGCAACAAGTGCTCTGGGATATTTTCGACAAATACTATAATCAGCTTC
CAGATGAAGCTCAAGAAACTGAAGCCGATAAGACGTGGAGGCTCTGCTTGGCAAGAATGGATCGGCGAAA
GATGAAAATAACTACCAAGGAGAAAGATGAAGGGATTGAGATATCATTCAATCCTGAGATTGACCCTAAA
CTAAAGCAATATAGTGAGGAAGCAATAAAGAAAAACTCCGAGCATATGAAGTATGTAACGCTGAAACTAT
GGGCAAGCTATAAAAGAGAAAAGGATGAACGTTATAAGAATTATGGAATGTATGAGGACAATCCGCAAAT
TGCTTTACAAGAGACCAAAGAAATAATAAAAAAGCTTAATGAGGAAGGGGGTGAAGATTTCAGACTATTA
AATGGTAATATACCAGCAGACGTTTGTTCTGTATTACTGTTAGATTATTTTAATCAGTTGAATAATGAAG
AGAGAGAATACTGTAAAGATATTGTTCTAGCGTATTCTAAACTTCCGTTGAAGGAAGGCTATAATTATCA
GGTACAAGATGGAACAACCTCGGCAATTTCAGCCTTACCCGTGATTTATCATAATTATCCAATGGAAAGG
GAGACTATAAAAACAATATTACTTTTGACACTGTTTAATGACCACTCTATTGGAATGGCAGGTGGGCGCT
ACTCAGTATTTCCTAGTATGGTGATTCATAAATTATGGCTAGACTATTTTGATGATATGCAGTCCCTATT
GTTTGGTTTTTTGATTTTAAAGCCAAAATATGTAATCCTTTCAAGAAAAATCATTCATGAAAGTTATCGT
CAAGTAGACTATGACATTAAAAAAATAAATATTAATAAGGTGTTTTTAAATAACTATAAGCATTGCATAT
CAAATGTCATCGATAATAAAATATCTATAGATGATTTGGGAAGTATGGATAAAGTTGATCTACATATTTT
GAACACAGCTTTCCAATTAATTCCAGTTGATACTGTTAATATTGAACATAAGAAATTGGTTTCCTTAATT
GTTAAAAGATTTTCTACAAGCCTATTGTCAAGTGTTCGAGAAGATAGAGTTGATTACGCTCTTCGGCAGT
CTTTCTTGGAAAGATTTGCCTACTTTACGCTTCATGCGCCCGTGAGCGATATTCCCGATTATATAAAACC
TTTTCTTGATGGTTTCAACGGTTCAGAGCCTATTTCAGAGTTATTTAAAAAATTTATTCTCGTCGAAGAT
AGATTAAATACTTACGCCAAATTTTGGAAGGTTTGGGATTTGTTTTTTGATAAAGTGGTTACTTTGTGCA
AGGATGGAGATAGGTATTGGTATGTAGATAAAATTATAAAAAGTTACCTTTTTGCTGAATCTCCATGGAA
AGAAAACTCTAATGGTTGGCACACATTTAAAGATAGCAATAGTCAATTCTTTTGCGATGTATCTAGGACT
ATGGGCCATTGCCCTTCAACTTTATATTCTCTTGCCAAATCTTTGAATAACATTGCCAGTTGCTATCTTA
ATCAAGGTATAACTTGGCTTTCAGAAATATTGTCGGTTAATAAAAAGCTATGGGAAAAGAAATTGGAAAA
TGATACTGTTTATTATTTGGAATGTTTGGTTAGGCGGTATATTAACAATGAGCGTGAGCGAATTAGACGA
ACCAAACAGTTGAAACAAGAGGTCTTAGTAATATTGGATTTTTTGGTAGAGAAAGGATCGGTTGTTGGTT
ATATGTCACGGGAAAATATTCTGTGATGTAGTTGAAAATAATAATTTTAATGAGAGCTTTTCCAATTTAG
GCTCCAGGGATTGGAGCCTTTTTATTATCGCGCAATAACTAGCATAACCCCTTGGGGCCTCTAAACGGGT
CTTGAGGGGTTTTTTGCTGAAACCTCAGGCATTTGAGAAGCACACGGTCACACTGCTTCCGGTAGTCAAT
AAACCGGTAAACCAGCAATAGACATAAGCGGCTATTTAACGACCCTGCCCTGAACCGACGACCGGGTCGA
ATTTGCTTTCGAATTTCTGCCATTCATCCGCTTATTATCACTTATTCAGGCGTAGCACCAGGCGTTTAAG
GGCACCAATAACTGCCTTAAAAAAATTACGCCCCGCCCTGCCACTCATCGCAATACTGTTGTAATTCATT
TAACATTCTGCCGACATGGAAGCCATCACAGACGGCATGATGAACCTGAATCGCCAGCGGCATCAGCACC
TTGTCGCCTTGCGTATAATATTTGCCCATAGTGAAAACGGGGGCGAAGAAGTTGTCCATATTGGCCACGT
TTAAATCAAAACTGGTGAAACTCACCCAGGGATTGGCTGAGACGAAAAACATATTCTCAATAAACCCTTT
AGGGAAATAGGCCAGGTTTTCACCGTAACACGCCACATCTTGCGAATATATGTGTAGAAACTGCCGGAAA
TCGTCGTGGTATTCACTCCAGAGCGATGAAAACGTTTCAGTTTGCTCATGGAAAACGGTGTAACAAGGGT
GAACACTATCCCATATCACCAGCTCACCGTCTTTCATCGCCATACGGAACTCTGGATGAGCATTCATCAG
GCGGGCAAGAATGTGAATAAAGGCCGGATAAAACTTGTGCTTATTTTTCTTTACGGTCTTTAAAAAGGCC
GTAATATCCAGCTGAACGGTCTGGTTATAGGTACATTGAGCAACTGACTGAAATGCCTCAAAATGTTCTT
TACGATGCCATTGGGATATATCAACGGTGGTATATCCAGTGATTTTTTTCTCCATTTTAGCTTCCTTAGC
TCCTGAAAATCTCGATAACTCAAAAAATACGCCCGGTAGTGATCTTATTTCATTATGGTGAAAGTTGGAA
CCTCTTACGTGCCGATCAACGTCTCATTTTCGCCAAAAGTTGGCCCAGGGCTTCCCGGTATCAACAGGGA
CACCAGGATTTATTTATTCTGCGAAGTGATCTTCCGTCACAGGTATTTATTCGGCGCAAAGTGCGTCGGG
TGATGCTGCCAACTTACTGATTTAGTGTATGATGGTGTTTTTGAGGTGCTCCAGTGGCTTCTGTTTCTAT
CAGCTGTCCCTCCTGTTCAGCTACTGACGGGGTGGTGCGTAACGGCAAAAGCACCGCCGGACATCAGCGC
TAGCGGAGTGTATACTGGCTTACTATGTTGGCACTGATGAGGGTGTCAGTGAAGTGCTTCATGTGGCAGG
AGAAAAAAGGCTGCACCGGTGCGTCAGCAGAATATGTGATACAGGATATATTCCGCTTCCTCGCTCACTG
ACTCGCTACGCTCGGTCGTTCGACTGCGGCGAGCGGAAATGGCTTACGAACGGGGCGGAGATTTCCTGGA
AGATGCCAGGAAGATACTTAACAGGGAAGTGAGAGGGCCGCGGCAAAGCCGTTTTTCCATAGGCTCCGCC
CCCCTGACAAGCATCACGAAATCTGACGCTCAAATCAGTGGTGGCGAAACCCGACAGGACTATAAAGATA
CCAGGCGTTTCCCCCTGGCGGCTCCCTCGTGCGCTCTCCTGTTCCTGCCTTTCGGTTTACCGGTGTCATT
CCGCTGTTATGGCCGCGTTTGTCTCATTCCACGCCTGACACTCAGTTCCGGGTAGGCAGTTCGCTCCAAG
CTGGACTGTATGCACGAACCCCCCGTTCAGTCCGACCGCTGCGCCTTATCCGGTAACTATCGTCTTGAGT
CCAACCCGGAAAGACATGCAAAAGCACCACTGGCAGCAGCCACTGGTAATTGATTTAGAGGAGTTAGTCT
TGAAGTCATGCGCCGGTTAAGGCTAAACTGAAAGGACAAGTTTTGGTGACTGCGCTCCTCCAAGCCAGTT
ACCTCGGTTCAAAGAGTTGGTAGCTCAGAGAACCTTCGAAAAACCGCCCTGCAAGGCGGTTTTTTCGTTT
TCAGAGCAAGAGATTACGCGCAGACCAAAACGATCTCAAGAAGATCATCTTATTAATCAGATAAAATATT
TCTAG
